>Addgene plasmid #90823 | PAFAH1B1 G10.3 gRNA | addgene full sequence | sequence record 183284 | Addgene NGS Result
GCGAGTCAGTGAGCGAGGAAGCGGAAGAGCGCCCAATACGCAAACCGCCTCTCCCCGCGCGTTGGCCGAT
TCATTAATGCAGCTGGCACGACAGGTTTCCCGACTGGAAAGCGGGCAGTGAGCGCAACGCAATTAATGTG
AGTTAGCTCACTCATTAGGCACCCCAGGCTTTACACTTTATGCTTCCGGCTCGTATGTTGTGTGGAATTG
TGAGCGGATAACAATTTCACACAGGAAACAGCTATGACCATGATTACGCCAAGCGCGCAATTAACCCTCA
CTAAAGGGAACAAAAGCTGGAGCTGCAAGCTTAATGTAGTCTTATGCAATACTCTTGTAGTCTTGCAACA
TGGTAACGATGAGTTAGCAACATGCCTTACAAGGAGAGAAAAAGCACCGTGCATGCCGATTGGTGGAAGT
AAGGTGGTACGATCGTGCCTTATTAGGAAGGCAACAGACGGGTCTGACATGGATTGGACGAACCACTGAA
TTGCCGCATTGCAGAGATATTGTATTTAAGTGCCTAGCTCGATACATAAACGGGTCTCTCTGGTTAGACC
AGATCTGAGCCTGGGAGCTCTCTGGCTAACTAGGGAACCCACTGCTTAAGCCTCAATAAAGCTTGCCTTG
AGTGCTTCAAGTAGTGTGTGCCCGTCTGTTGTGTGACTCTGGTAACTAGAGATCCCTCAGACCCTTTTAG
TCAGTGTGGAAAATCTCTAGCAGTGGCGCCCGAACAGGGACTTGAAAGCGAAAGGGAAACCAGAGGAGCT
CTCTCGACGCAGGACTCGGCTTGCTGAAGCGCGCACGGCAAGAGGCGAGGGGCGGCGACTGGTGAGTACG
CCAAAAATTTTGACTAGCGGAGGCTAGAAGGAGAGAGATGGGTGCGAGAGCGTCAGTATTAAGCGGGGGA
GAATTAGATCGCGATGGGAAAAAATTCGGTTAAGGCCAGGGGGAAAGAAAAAATATAAATTAAAACATAT
AGTATGGGCAAGCAGGGAGCTAGAACGATTCGCAGTTAATCCTGGCCTGTTAGAAACATCAGAAGGCTGT
AGACAAATACTGGGACAGCTACAACCATCCCTTCAGACAGGATCAGAAGAACTTAGATCATTATATAATA
CAGTAGCAACCCTCTATTGTGTGCATCAAAGGATAGAGATAAAAGACACCAAGGAAGCTTTAGACAAGAT
AGAGGAAGAGCAAAACAAAAGTAAGACCACCGCACAGCAAGCGGCCGCTGATCTTCAGACCTGGAGGAGG
AGATATGAGGGACAATTGGAGAAGTGAATTATATAAATATAAAGTAGTAAAAATTGAACCATTAGGAGTA
GCACCCACCAAGGCAAAGAGAAGAGTGGTGCAGAGAGAAAAAAGAGCAGTGGGAATAGGAGCTTTGTTCC
TTGGGTTCTTGGGAGCAGCAGGAAGCACTATGGGCGCAGCGTCAATGACGCTGACGGTACAGGCCAGACA
ATTATTGTCTGGTATAGTGCAGCAGCAGAACAATTTGCTGAGGGCTATTGAGGCGCAACAGCATCTGTTG
CAACTCACAGTCTGGGGCATCAAGCAGCTCCAGGCAAGAATCCTGGCTGTGGAAAGATACCTAAAGGATC
AACAGCTCCTGGGGATTTGGGGTTGCTCTGGAAAACTCATTTGCACCACTGCTGTGCCTTGGAATGCTAG
TTGGAGTAATAAATCTCTGGAACAGATTTGGAATCACACGACCTGGATGGAGTGGGACAGAGAAATTAAC
AATTACACAAGCTTAATACACTCCTTAATTGAAGAATCGCAAAACCAGCAAGAAAAGAATGAACAAGAAT
TATTGGAATTAGATAAATGGGCAAGTTTGTGGAATTGGTTTAACATAACAAATTGGCTGTGGTATATAAA
ATTATTCATAATGATAGTAGGAGGCTTGGTAGGTTTAAGAATAGTTTTTGCTGTACTTTCTATAGTGAAT
AGAGTTAGGCAGGGATATTCACCATTATCGTTTCAGACCCACCTCCCAACCCCGAGGGGACCCAGAGAGG
GCCTATTTCCCATGATTCCTTCATATTTGCATATACGATACAAGGCTGTTAGAGAGATAATTAGAATTAA
TTTGACTGTAAACACAAAGATATTAGTACAAAATACGTGACGTAGAAAGTAATAATTTCTTGGGTAGTTT
GCAGTTTTAAAATTATGTTTTAAAATGGACTATCATATGCTTACCGTAACTTGAAAGTATTTCGATTTCT
TGGCTTTATATATCTTGTGGAAAGGACGAAACACCGTGGAAAATGACTCGAGTGACGTTTAAGAGCTATG
CTGGAAACAGCATAGCAAGTTTAAATAAGGCTAGTCCGTTATCAACTTGAAAAAGTGGCACCGAGTCGGT
GCTTTTTTTGAATTCTAGATCTTGAGACAAATGGCAGTATTCATCCACAATTTTAAAAGAAAAGGGGGGA
TTGGGGGGTACAGTGCAGGGGAAAGAATAGTAGACATAATAGCAACAGACATACAAACTAAAGAATTACA
AAAACAAATTACAAAAATTCAAAATTTTCGGGTTTATTACAGGGACAGCAGAGATCCACTTTGGCGCCGG
CTCGAGTGGCTCCGGTGCCCGTCAGTGGGCAGAGCGCACATCGCCCACAGTCCCCGAGAAGTTGGGGGGA
GGGGTCGGCAATTGAACCGGTGCCTAGAGAAGGTGGCGCGGGGTAAACTGGGAAAGTGATGTCGTGTACT
GGCTCCGCCTTTTTCCCGAGGGTGGGGGAGAACCGTATATAAGTGCAGTAGTCGCCGTGAACGTTCTTTT
TCGCAACGGGTTTGCCGCCAGAACACAGGTGTCGTGACGCGGGATCCGCCACCATGACCGAGTACAAGCC
CACGGTGCGCCTCGCCACCCGCGACGACGTCCCCAGGGCCGTACGCACCCTCGCCGCCGCGTTCGCCGAC
TACCCCGCCACGCGCCACACCGTCGATCCGGACCGCCACATCGAGCGGGTCACCGAGCTGCAAGAACTCT
TCCTCACGCGCGTCGGGCTCGACATCGGCAAGGTGTGGGTCGCGGACGACGGCGCCGCGGTGGCGGTCTG
GACCACGCCGGAGAGCGTCGAAGCGGGGGCGGTGTTCGCCGAGATCGGCCCGCGCATGGCCGAGTTGAGC
GGTTCCCGGCTGGCCGCGCAGCAACAGATGGAAGGCCTCCTGGCGCCGCACCGGCCCAAGGAGCCCGCGT
GGTTCCTGGCCACCGTCGGAGTCTCGCCCGACCACCAGGGCAAGGGTCTGGGCAGCGCCGTCGTGCTCCC
CGGAGTGGAGGCGGCCGAGCGCGCCGGGGTGCCCGCCTTCCTGGAGACCTCCGCGCCCCGCAACCTCCCC
TTCTACGAGCGGCTCGGCTTCACCGTCACCGCCGACGTCGAGGTGCCCGAAGGACCGCGCACCTGGTGCA
TGACCCGCAAGCCCGGTGCCTGAACGCGTTAAGTCGACAATCAACCTCTGGATTACAAAATTTGTGAAAG
ATTGACTGGTATTCTTAACTATGTTGCTCCTTTTACGCTATGTGGATACGCTGCTTTAATGCCTTTGTAT
CATGCTATTGCTTCCCGTATGGCTTTCATTTTCTCCTCCTTGTATAAATCCTGGTTGCTGTCTCTTTATG
AGGAGTTGTGGCCCGTTGTCAGGCAACGTGGCGTGGTGTGCACTGTGTTTGCTGACGCAACCCCCACTGG
TTGGGGCATTGCCACCACCTGTCAGCTCCTTTCCGGGACTTTCGCTTTCCCCCTCCCTATTGCCACGGCG
GAACTCATCGCCGCCTGCCTTGCCCGCTGCTGGACAGGGGCTCGGCTGTTGGGCACTGACAATTCCGTGG
TGTTGTCGGGGAAATCATCGTCCTTTCCTTGGCTGCTCGCCTGTGTTGCCACCTGGATTCTGCGCGGGAC
GTCCTTCTGCTACGTCCCTTCGGCCCTCAATCCAGCGGACCTTCCTTCCCGCGGCCTGCTGCCGGCTCTG
CGGCCTCTTCCGCGTCTTCGCCTTCGCCCTCAGACGAGTCGGATCTCCCTTTGGGCCGCCTCCCCGCGTC
GACTTTAAGACCAATGACTTACAAGGCAGCTGTAGATCTTAGCCACTTTTTAAAAGAAAAGGGGGGACTG
GAAGGGCTAATTCACTCCCAACGAAGACAAGATCTGCTTTTTGCTTGTACTGGGTCTCTCTGGTTAGACC
AGATCTGAGCCTGGGAGCTCTCTGGCTAACTAGGGAACCCACTGCTTAAGCCTCAATAAAGCTTGCCTTG
AGTGCTTCAAGTAGTGTGTGCCCGTCTGTTGTGTGACTCTGGTAACTAGAGATCCCTCAGACCCTTTTAG
TCAGTGTGGAAAATCTCTAGCAGTACGTATAGTAGTTCATGTCATCTTATTATTCAGTATTTATAACTTG
CAAAGAAATGAATATCAGAGAGTGAGAGGAACTTGTTTATTGCAGCTTATAATGGTTACAAATAAAGCAA
TAGCATCACAAATTTCACAAATAAAGCATTTTTTTCACTGCATTCTAGTTGTGGTTTGTCCAAACTCATC
AATGTATCTTATCATGTCTGGCTCTAGCTATCCCGCCCCTAACTCCGCCCATCCCGCCCCTAACTCCGCC
CAGTTCCGCCCATTCTCCGCCCCATGGCTGACTAATTTTTTTTATTTATGCAGAGGCCGAGGCCGCCTCG
GCCTCTGAGCTATTCCAGAAGTAGTGAGGAGGCTTTTTTGGAGGCCTAGGGACGTACCCAATTCGCCCTA
TAGTGAGTCGTATTACGCGCGCTCACTGGCCGTCGTTTTACAACGTCGTGACTGGGAAAACCCTGGCGTT
ACCCAACTTAATCGCCTTGCAGCACATCCCCCTTTCGCCAGCTGGCGTAATAGCGAAGAGGCCCGCACCG
ATCGCCCTTCCCAACAGTTGCGCAGCCTGAATGGCGAATGGG
[124 nt withheld, positions 4943-5066]
C
[91 nt withheld, positions 5068-5158]
A
[49 nt withheld, positions 5160-5208]
CCTTTGACGTTGGAGTCCACGTTCTTT
[37 nt withheld, positions 5236-5272]
ACCCTATCTCGGTCTATTCTTTTGATTTATAAGGGATTTTGCCGATTTCGGCCTATTGGTTAAAAAATGA
GCTGATTTAACAAAAATTTAACGCGAATTTTAACAAAATATTAACGCTTACAATTTAGGTGGCACTTTTC
GGGGAAATGTGCGCGGAACCCCTATTTGTTTATTTTTCTAAATACATTCAAATATGTATCCGCTCATGAG
ACAATAACCCTGATAAATGCTTCAATAATATTGAAAAAGGAAGAGTATGAGTATTCAACATTTCCGTGTC
GCCCTTATTCCCTTTTTTGCGGCATTTTGCCTTCCTGTTTTTGCTCACCCAGAAACGCTGGTGAAAGTAA
AAGATGCTGAAGATCAGTTGGGTGCACGAGTGGGTTACATCGAACTGGATCTCAACAGCGGTAAGATCCT
TGAGAGTTTTCGCCCCGAAGAACGTTTTCCAATGATGAGCACTTTTAAAGTTCTGCTATGTGGCGCGGTA
TTATCCCGTATTGACGCCGGGCAAGAGCAACTCGGTCGCCGCATACACTATTCTCAGAATGACTTGGTTG
AGTACTCACCAGTCACAGAAAAGCATCTTACGGATGGCATGACAGTAAGAGAATTATGCAGTGCTGCCAT
AACCATGAGTGATAACACTGCGGCCAACTTACTTCTGACAACGATCGGAGGACCGAAGGAGCTAACCGCT
TTTTTGCACAACATGGGGGATCATGTAACTCGCCTTGATCGTTGGGAACCGGAGCTGAATGAAGCCATAC
CAAACGACGAGCGTGACACCACGATGCCTGTAGCAATGGCAACAACGTTGCGCAAACTATTAACTGGCGA
ACTACTTACTCTAGCTTCCCGGCAACAATTAATAGACTGGATGGAGGCGGATAAAGTTGCAGGACCACTT
CTGCGCTCGGCCCTTCCGGCTGGCTGGTTTATTGCTGATAAATCTGGAGCCGGTGAGCGTGGGTCTCGCG
GTATCATTGCAGCACTGGGGCCAGATGGTAAGCCCTCCCGTATCGTAGTTATCTACACGACGGGGAGTCA
GGCAACTATGGATGAACGAAATAGACAGATCGCTGAGATAGGTGCCTCACTGATTAAGCATTGGTAACTG
TCAGACCAAGTTTACTCATATATACTTTAGATTGATTTAAAACTTCATTTTTAATTTAAAAGGATCTAGG
TGAAGATCCTTTTTGATAATCTCATGACCAAAATCCCTTAACGTGAGTTTTCGTTCCACTGAGCGTCAGA
CCCCGTAGAAAAGATCAAAGGATCTTCTTGAGATCCTTTTTTTCTGCGCGTAATCTGCTGCTTGCAAACA
AAAAAACCACCGCTACCAGCGGTGGTTTGTTTGCCGGATCAAGAGCTACCAACTCTTTTTCCGAAGGTAA
CTGGCTTCAGCAGAGCGCAGATACCAAATACTGTTCTTCTAGTGTAGCCGTAGTTAGGCCACCACTTCAA
GAACTCTGTAGCACCGCCTACATACCTCGCTCTGCTAATCCTGTTACCAGTGGCTGCTGCCAGTGGCGAT
AAGTCGTGTCTTACCGGGTTGGACTCAAGACGATAGTTACCGGATAAGGCGCAGCGGTCGGGCTGAACGG
GGGGTTCGTGCACACAGCCCAGCTTGGAGCGAACGACCTACACCGAACTGAGATACCTACAGCGTGAGCT
ATGAGAAAGCGCCACGCTTCCCGAAGGGAGAAAGGCGGACAGGTATCCGGTAAGCGGCAGGGTCGGAACA
GGAGAGCGCACGAGGGAGCTTCCAGGGGGAAACGCCTGGTATCTTTATAGTCCTGTCGGGTTTCGCCACC
TCTGACTTGAGCGTCGATTTTTGTGATGCTCGTCAGGGGGGCGGAGCCTATGGAAAAACGCCAGCAACGC
GGCCTTTTTACGGTTCCTGGCCTTTTGCTGGCCTTTTGCTCACATGTTCTTTCCTGCGTTATCCCCTGAT
TCTGTGGATAACCGTATTACCGCCTTTGAGTGAGCTGATACCGCTCGCCGCAGCCGAACGACCGAGCGCA
Features (pLannotate 1.2.2; 28 found; start..end, strand, type, name):
      1..27      +  rep_origin     RSF ori (fragment): Plasmids containing the RSF 1030 origin of replication can be propagated in E. coli cells that contain additional plasmids with compatible origins.
     29..121     +  CDS            lacI (fragment): lac repressor; lacI; The lac repressor binds to the lac operator to inhibit transcription in E. coli. This inhibition can be relieved by adding lactose or isopropyl-β-D-thiogalactopyranoside (IPTG).
    134..155     +  protein_bind   CAP binding site: CAP binding activates transcription in the presence of cAMP. E. coli catabolite activator protein
    170..200     +  promoter       lac promoter: promoter for the E. coli lac operon
    208..224     +  protein_bind   lac operator: The lac repressor binds to the lac operator to inhibit transcription in E. coli. This inhibition can be relieved by adding lactose or isopropyl-β-D-thiogalactopyranoside (IPTG). lac repressor encoded by lacI
    269..287     +  promoter       T3 promoter: promoter for bacteriophage T3 RNA polymerase
    315..541     +  promoter       RSV promoter: Rous sarcoma virus enhancer/promoter
    542..722     +  LTR            5' LTR (truncated): truncated 5' long terminal repeat (LTR) from HIV-1
    769..894     +  misc_feature   HIV-1 Ψ: packaging signal of human immunodeficiency virus type 1
    878..1241    +  CDS            HIV-1 gag (fragment): gag protein from human immunodeficiency virus 1; gag
   1387..1620    +  misc_feature   RRE: The Rev response element (RRE) of HIV-1 allows for Rev-dependent mRNA export from the nucleus to the cytoplasm.
   1997..2023    +  CDS            Rev (fragment): human immunodeficiency virus 1 (HIV-1) Rev protein; rev; enhances nuclear export of unspliced and incompletely spliced viral mRNAs
   2027..2267    +  promoter       U6 promoter: RNA polymerase III promoter for human U6 snRNA
   2315..2382    +  misc_RNA       tracrRNA (fragment): trans-activating CRISPR RNA for the Streptococcus pyogenes CRISPR/Cas9 system
   2431..2548    +  misc_feature   cPPT/CTS: central polypurine tract and central termination sequence of HIV-1
   2617..2828    +  promoter       EF-1α core promoter: core promoter for human elongation factor EF-1α
   2854..3453    +  CDS            PuroR (fragment): puromycin N-acetyltransferase; pac from Streptomyces; confers resistance to puromycin
   3469..4057    +  misc_feature   WPRE: woodchuck hepatitis virus posttranscriptional regulatory element
   4108..4127    +  misc_feature   cPPT/CTS (fragment): central polypurine tract and central termination sequence of HIV-1
   4129..4362    +  LTR            3' LTR (ΔU3): self-inactivating 3' long terminal repeat (LTR) from HIV-1
   4440..4561    +  polyA_signal   SV40 poly(A) signal: SV40 polyadenylation signal
   4601..4736    +  rep_origin     SV40 ori: SV40 origin of replication
   4757..4775    -  promoter       T7 promoter: promoter for bacteriophage T7 RNA polymerase
   4783..4938    +  CDS            lacZα (fragment): LacZα fragment of β-galactosidase; lacZ fragment
   4943..5371    +  rep_origin     f1 ori (sequence partly withheld): f1 bacteriophage origin of replication; arrow indicates direction of (+) strand synthesis
   5424..5528    +  promoter       AmpR promoter: bla
   5529..6389    +  CDS            AmpR: β-lactamase; bla; confers resistance to ampicillin, carbenicillin, and related antibiotics
   6560..7148    +  rep_origin     ori: high-copy-number ColE1/pMB1/pBR322/pUC origin of replication
