[The description below was written by a language model from this plasmid's Addgene catalogue record and pLannotate feature annotations shown in this document.]
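Description:
PAFAH1B1 G10.3 gRNA is a third-generation lentiviral CRISPR guide plasmid built on the pLenti-sgRNA backbone, carrying a single guide RNA directed against human PAFAH1B1. It is propagated in E. coli through a high-copy ColE1/pUC-type origin with ampicillin selection (AmpR/β-lactamase). The backbone also contains an f1 origin, an SV40 origin and poly(A) signal, and residual lac, T3 and T7 cloning-vector elements. The catalogue lists the empty backbone as 9,151 bp, whereas the sequenced plasmid is 7,302 nt. This would be consistent with loss of a stuffer fragment when the guide was cloned between the two BsmBI sites, which were destroyed in the process, although the record does not explain the difference.

The viral cassette is flanked by an RSV promoter-driven truncated HIV-1 5' LTR and a self-inactivating ΔU3 3' LTR. The RSV promoter makes genomic RNA production independent of Tat. The Ψ packaging signal with adjoining gag sequence, the Rev response element and the cPPT/CTS support packaging, nuclear export and efficient transduction when helper functions are supplied in trans. Within this unit, the human U6 RNA polymerase III promoter transcribes the PAFAH1B1 spacer fused to the Streptococcus pyogenes Cas9 guide scaffold (annotated as a tracrRNA fragment). Downstream, an EF-1α core promoter drives puromycin N-acetyltransferase, followed by a WPRE to enhance expression, which allows puromycin selection of transduced cells.

No Cas9 is encoded, so the nuclease must be provided separately in the target cells. The plasmid belongs to a guide series used to generate human knockout cell lines for a large-scale analysis of cell-cycle gene knockouts and p53-dependent responses.
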