Addgene plasmid #90823: PAFAH1B1 G10.3 gRNA
Purpose: 3rd generation lentiviral gRNA plasmid targeting human PAFAH1B1
Depositing lab: Iain Cheeseman. Depositing organization: Whitehead Institute for Biomedical Research. Publication: Large-Scale Analysis of CRISPR/Cas9 Cell-Cycle Knockouts Reveals the Diversity of p53-Dependent Responses to Cell-Cycle Defects. McKinley KL, Cheeseman IM. Dev Cell. 2017 Feb 27;40(4):405-420.e2. doi: 10.1016/j.devcel.2017.01.012. Epub 2017 Feb 16. PubMed 28216383.
Backbone
  Vector backbone: pLenti-sgRNA
  Backbone manufacturer: Eric Lander & David Sabatini labs (Addgene plasmid #71409)
  Backbone size w/o insert (bp): 9151
  Vector type: Lentiviral, CRISPR
  Selectable markers: Puromycin
Growth in bacteria
  Bacterial resistance: Ampicillin, 100 μg/mL
  Growth temperature: 37°C
  Growth strain: NEB Stable
  Copy number: Unknown
Gene/Insert
  Gene/Insert name: PAFAH1B1 (Guide Designation G10.3) (alt name: pKMKO series)
  gRNA/shRNA sequence: CACCgTGGAAAATGACTCGAGTGAC
  Species: H. sapiens (human)
  Promoter: U6
  Cloning method: Restriction Enzyme; 5′ cloning site BsmBI (destroyed during cloning); 3′ cloning site BsmBI (destroyed during cloning)
  Sequencing primers: 5′ hU6-F (5'-GAGGGCCTATTTCCCATGATT-3'); 3′ EF1a-R (5'-CACGGCGACTACTGCACTTA-3')
Terms and licenses: Academic/Nonprofit Terms; Industry Terms: Not Available to Industry
Depositor comments: Please note that gRNA target sequence listed is not strictly the 20nt spacer sequence, but also contains the 5' BsmBI overhang. For more information about knockout human cell lines generated using this plasmid, please see http://cellcycleknockouts.wi.mit.edu/ .
How to cite: PAFAH1B1 G10.3 gRNA was a gift from Iain Cheeseman (Addgene plasmid # 90823 ; http://n2t.net/addgene:90823 ; RRID:Addgene_90823)
